Addgene plasmid #45403: pBbA5k-EPL11
Depositing lab: Aindrila Mukhopadhyay. Depositing organization: Lawrence Berkeley National Laboratory. Publication: Engineering microbial biofuel tolerance and export using efflux pumps. Dunlop MJ, Dossani ZY, Szmidt HL, Chu HC, Lee TS, Keasling JD, Hadi MZ, Mukhopadhyay A. Mol Syst Biol. 2011 May 10;7:487. doi: 10.1038/msb.2011.21. PubMed 21556065.
Backbone
  Vector backbone: pBbA5k
  Vector type: Synthetic Biology
Growth in bacteria
  Bacterial resistance: Kanamycin, 50 μg/mL
  Growth temperature: 37°C
  Growth strain: DH1 with AcrAB knocked out
  Copy number: Low Copy
Gene/Insert
  Gene/Insert name: ttgB, PP_1385
  Species: Synthetic
  Insert size (bp): 5762
  Promoter: LacUV5
  Tag / fusion protein: His (C terminal on insert)
  Cloning method: Ligation Independent Cloning
  Sequencing primers: 5′ CAA AAG ATC TTT TAA GAA GGA GAT ATA CAT ATG CAA TTC AAG CCA GCC GTT ACC; 3′ CAG TGG TGA TGG TGA TGA TGG CCT TTC GGT GTT TCC ACC GAT GC
Terms and licenses: Academic/Nonprofit Terms; Industry Terms: Not Available to Industry
Depositor comments: Please note that this plasmid may require a unique bacterial strain, so make sure to confirm that you can also obtain the appropriate growth strain. Please contact us or contact our distributors if you have any questions.
How to cite: pBbA5k-EPL11 was a gift from Aindrila Mukhopadhyay (Addgene plasmid # 45403 ; http://n2t.net/addgene:45403 ; RRID:Addgene_45403)
