[The description below was written by a language model from this plasmid's Addgene catalogue record and pLannotate feature annotations shown in this document.]
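Description:
pBbA5k-EPL11 is a bacterial expression plasmid of about 9.4 kb built on the pBbA5k synthetic-biology backbone, used to express a heterologous tripartite efflux pump in E. coli. It replicates from the p15A origin, which the record lists as low copy and which is compatible with ColE1-type plasmids. Selection is by kanamycin through the neo (nptII) gene. Short annotated fragments of an RSF origin, the Tn5 transposase and a tetracycline resistance gene appear to be non-functional remnants of the backbone's construction.

The payload is a roughly 5.8 kb insert catalogued as ttgB, PP_1385, with species given as synthetic. The feature table shows it as three consecutive open reading frames matching the Pseudomonas putida solvent and antibiotic efflux system. They encode a periplasmic linker protein (annotated mepA), an inner membrane transporter (mepB) and an outer membrane channel (mepC). Together these form a complete envelope-spanning pump associated with resistance to toluene, hexane, p-xylene and several antibiotics. The mep annotation names differ from the catalogue's ttgB label, although the transporter component corresponds to the named gene.

Transcription is driven by the lacUV5 promoter with a downstream lac operator, and the plasmid carries its own lacI repressor gene, so expression is IPTG-inducible. The rrnB T1 and T7Te terminators follow the operon. The record lists a C-terminal His tag on the insert, although it is not separately annotated.

The associated work concerns engineering biofuel tolerance and export in microbes using efflux pumps. The recommended host is a DH1 strain lacking the native AcrAB pump, which allows the activity of the introduced pump to be assessed without that background.
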