Features (pLannotate 1.2.2; 16 found; start..end, strand, type, name):
      1..1152    +  CDS            mepA: MEPA_PSEPU - Experimental evidence at protein level: Swiss-Prot protein existence level 1. The periplasmic linker protein component of an organic solvent and antibiotic efflux pump; confers resistance to toluene, hexane, p-xylene, ampicillin, penicillin G, erythromycin, novobiocin and tetracycline. From Pseudomonas putida (Arthrobacter siderocapsulatus).
   1159..4308    +  CDS            mepB: MEPB_PSEPU - Experimental evidence at protein level: Swiss-Prot protein existence level 1. The inner membrane transporter component of an organic solvent and antibiotic efflux pump; confers resistance to toluene, hexane, p-xylene, ampicillin, penicillin G, erythromycin, novobiocin and tetracycline. From Pseudomonas putida (Arthrobacter siderocapsulatus).
   4308..5759    +  CDS            mepC: MEPC_PSEPU - Experimental evidence at protein level: Swiss-Prot protein existence level 1. The outer membrane component of an organic solvent and antibiotic efflux pump; confers resistance to toluene, hexane, p- xylene, ampicillin, penicillin G, erythromycin, novobiocin and tetracycline. From Pseudomonas putida (Arthrobacter siderocapsulatus).
   5813..5884    +  terminator     rrnB T1 terminator: transcription terminator T1 from the E. coli rrnB gene
   5900..5927    +  terminator     T7Te terminator: phage T7 early transcription terminator
   5946..6001    -  rep_origin     RSF ori (fragment): Plasmids containing the RSF 1030 origin of replication can be propagated in E. coli cells that contain additional plasmids with compatible origins.
   6089..6634    -  rep_origin     p15A ori: Plasmids containing the medium-copy-number p15A origin of replication can be propagated in E. coli cells that contain a second plasmid with the ColE1 origin.
   6748..6842    -  terminator     lambda t0 terminator: transcription terminator from phage lambda
   6876..7667    -  CDS            neo: KKA2_KLEPN - Also known as kan, nptII. Experimental evidence at protein level: Swiss-Prot protein existence level 1. Resistance to kanamycin, neomycin, paromomycin, ribostamycin, butirosin and gentamicin B. From Klebsiella pneumoniae.
   7699..7803    -  CDS            tnpA (fragment): TN5P_ECOLX - Also known as tnp. Experimental evidence at protein level: Swiss-Prot protein existence level 1. Mediates transposition of transposon Tn5 by a 'cut and paste' mechanism. First, the monomeric transposase binds the 19 bp inverted DNA repeats flanking the transposon. Then, dimerization of the DNA- bound transposase creates a synaptic DNA complex. After nicking of the first DNA strand, excision of the transposon proceeds through a series of intermediates. The transposase then mediates the insertion of the transposon at a new site by strand transfer. The activity of the wild- type tran
   7818..7839    -  protein_bind   CAP binding site: CAP binding activates transcription in the presence of cAMP. E. coli catabolite activator protein
   7852..8934    -  CDS            lacI: lac repressor; lacI; The lac repressor binds to the lac operator to inhibit transcription in E. coli. This inhibition can be relieved by adding lactose or isopropyl-β-D-thiogalactopyranoside (IPTG).
   8935..9012    -  promoter       lacI promoter: lacI
   9020..9299    -  CDS            TcR (fragment): tetracycline efflux protein; tet; confers resistance to tetracycline
   9323..9353    +  promoter       lac UV5 promoter: E. coli lac promoter with an "up" mutation
   9361..9377    +  protein_bind   lac operator: The lac repressor binds to the lac operator to inhibit transcription in E. coli. This inhibition can be relieved by adding lactose or isopropyl-β-D-thiogalactopyranoside (IPTG). lac repressor encoded by lacI
>Addgene plasmid #45403 | pBbA5k-EPL11 | depositor full sequence | sequence record 63449 | pBbA5k-EPL11 sequence 9417 bps
ATGCAATTCAAGCCAGCCGTTACCGCTCTGGTTTCCGCCGTCGCCCTGGCAACCCTGCTCAGTGGCTGTA
AGAAAGAAGAAGCAGCGCCAGCGGCGCAGGCTCCTCAGGTCGGCGTCGTGACCATCCAGCCGCAAGCCTT
CACCCTCACCTCGGAATTGCCGGGGCGAACCAGTGCCTACCGCGTCGCCGAAGTGCGCCCGCAGGTCAAC
GGCATCATCCTCAAGCGCCTGTTCAAGGAAGGCAGTGAGGTCAAGGAAGGCCAGCAGTTGTATCAGATCG
ACCCTGCCGTGTACGAAGCCACCCTGGCCAATGCCAAGGCCAACCTGCTGGCTACACGCTCACTGGCCGA
ACGTTACAAGCAACTGATTGACGAACAGGCCGTCTCCAAACAGGAATACGACGACGCCAATGCCAAACGA
TTGCAGGCTGAGGCTTCGCTCAAGAGCGCACAGATCGACCTGCGCTACACCAAGGTTCTGGCGCCAATCA
GCGGCCGTATCGGTCGCTCTTCGTTCACCGAGGGTGCACTGGTGAGCAATGGCCAGACCGACGCCATGGC
CACCATCCAGCAGCTCGATCCTATTTATGTCGACGTTACCCAGTCCACCGCCGAGCTGCTCAAGCTGCGC
CGTGACCTGGAAAGCGGCCAGTTGCAGAAGGCCGGCGACAACGCCGCCTCGGTTCAGCTGGTACTGGAAG
ACGGCAGCCTGTTCAAGCAGGAAGGTCGCCTGGAATTCTCCGAAGTCGCGGTGGACGAGACCACCGGCTC
GGTGACCCTGCGCGCCCTGTTCCCCAACCCCGATCACACCCTGCTGCCAGGCATGTTCGTGCATGCGCGG
CTCAAGGCCGGGGTCAACGCCAACGCCATCCTGGCACCGCAACAAGGCGTGACCCGCGACCTCAAGGGCG
CACCCACCGCCCTGGTGGTCAACCAGGAGAACAAGGTCGAACTGCGCCAGCTCAAGGCCAGCCGCACCTT
GGGTAGCGACTGGCTGATCGAGGAAGGCCTCAACCCGGGTGACCGCCTGATCACCGAAGGGCTGCAGTAC
GTGCGCCCAGGCGTCGAGGTGAAGGTCAGCGATGCCACCAACGTCAAGAAGCCGGCCGGTCCTGATCAGG
CCAACGCGGCGAAAGCAGACGCCAAAGCGGAGTAAACCATGTCGAAGTTCTTTATCGATCGCCCGATCTT
CGCCTGGGTGATCGCCTTGGTGATCATGCTGGTCGGGGCCTTGTCCATCCTGAAGCTGCCGATCAACCAG
TACCCCAGTATCGCGCCGCCAGCCATCGCCATCGCCGTGACCTACCCGGGCGCCTCGGCGCAAACCGTGC
AGGACACCGTGGTGCAGGTGATCGAGCAGCAGCTCAACGGTATCGACAACCTGCGTTATGTGTCGTCGGA
AAGTAACTCCGACGGCAGCATGACCATTACCGCCACCTTCGAACAGGGCACCAACCCCGACACCGCGCAG
GTACAGGTACAGAACAAGCTGAACCTGGCCACCCCGCTGCTGCCGCAGGAAGTGCAGCAGCAAGGTATCC
GCGTCACCAAAGCAGTGAAGAACTTCCTGCTGGTGATCGGCCTGGTCTCCGAAGACGGCAGCATGACCAA
GGACGACCTGGCCAACTATATCGTCTCGAACATGCAGGACCCGATCTCGCGTACCGCGGGTGTAGGTGAC
TTCCAGGTGTTCGGTGCGCAGTACGCCATGCGTATCTGGCTCGATCCGGCCAAGCTGAATAAGTTCCAGC
TGACCCCGGTCGACGTCAAGACCGCTGTGGCCGCACAGAACGTGCAGGTGTCTTCCGGCCAGCTCGGCGG
CCTGCCAGCCCTGCCGGGCACCCAGCTGAACGCCACCATCATCGGCAAGACCCGCCTGCAAACCGCCGAG
CAGTTCGAGAGTATCCTGCTCAAGGTCAACAAAGACGGTTCACAGGTGCGCCTGGGCGATGTCGCCCAAG
TAGGCCTGGGGGGTGAAAACTACGCCGTCAGCGCCCAGTTCAACGGCAAGCCGGCTTCCGGCCTGGCGGT
AAAACTGGCAACCGGCGCCAACGCGCTGGACACCGCCAAGGCACTGCGCGAGACCATCAAAGGCCTGGAA
CCGTTCTTCCCGCCGGGAGTCAAGGCGGTATTCCCGTATGACACCACCCCAGTGGTCACCGAATCGATCA
GCGGCGTGATCCACACCCTGATCGAAGCCGTGGTGCTGGTGTTCCTGGTGATGTACCTGTTCCTGCAGAA
CTTCCGCGCCACCATCATCACCACCATGACCGTACCGGTGGTATTGCTGGGTACCTTCGGCATCCTTGCC
GCCGCGGGCTTCAGCATCAACACCCTGACCATGTTCGCCATGGTTCTGGCCATCGGCTTGCTGGTGGACG
ACGCCATCGTCGTGGTGGAGAACGTCGAGCGGGTCATGTCCGAGGAAGGCTTGCCGCCCAAGGAAGCGAC
CAAACGCTCGATGGAACAGATCCAGGGCGCCCTGGTGGGTATCGCCCTGGTGCTCTCGGCCGTACTGCTG
CCCATGGCGTTCTTTGGCGGCTCCACGGGTGTGATCTACCGGCAGTTCTCCATCACCATCGTCTCGGCCA
TGGGCCTGTCGGTGCTGGTTGCGCTGATCTTCACCCCGGCGCTCTGCGCAACCATGCTCAAACCGCTGAA
GAAGGGCGAGCACCACACCGCCAAAGGTGGCTTCTTCGGCTGGTTCAACCGCAACTTCGACCGCAGCGTC
AACGGCTACGAGCGCAGTGTAGGCGCCATCTTGCGCAACAAGGTGCCATTCCTGCTGGCCTATGCGCTGA
TCGTGGTCGGCATGATCTGGCTGTTCGCCCGCATCCCTACCGCGTTCCTGCCAGAAGAAGACCAGGGCGT
ACTGTTCGCTCAGGTGCAGACCCCGGCCGGCTCCAGTGCCGAACGCACGCAGGTCGTGGTCGACCAGATG
CGTGAATACCTGCTCAAGGACGAAGCCGATACCGTATCGTCGGTGTTCACGGTCAACGGTTTCAACTTCG
CAGGCCGCGGCCAGAGCTCGGGCATGGCCTTCATCATGCTCAAACCCTGGGATGAACGCTCGAAGGAAAA
CAGCGTGTTCGCCCTGGCCCAGCGTGCCCAGCAGCACTTCTTTACCTTCCGTGATGCGATGGTGTTCGCC
TTCGCCCCGCCAGCGGTGCTTGAACTGGGTAACGCCACCGGCTTCGACGTGTTCCTTCAGGACCGCGGCG
GTGTCGGCCACGAGAAGTTGATGGAGGCGCGCAACCAGTTCCTGGCCAAAGCTGCGCAGAGCAAGATCCT
CAGCGCCGTGCGCCCGAACGGCCTGAACGATGAACCGCAGTACCAGCTGACCATTGATGACGAACGTGCC
AGCGCCCTGGGCGTGACCATTGCCGACATCAACAACACCCTGTCGATTGCCTTGGGTGCCAGCTACGTCA
ACGACTTCATCGACCGTGGCCGGGTCAAGAAGGTGTACATCCAGGGCGAACCCAGCGCGCGGATGAGCCC
GGAAGACCTGCAAAAATGGTACGTGCGCAACGGCGCAGGGGAGATGGTGCCGTTCTCCTCCTTCGCCAAA
GGCGAATGGACCTACGGTTCGCCGAAGCTGTCGCGTTACAACGGTGTCGAAGCGATGGAAATCCTCGGTG
CACCGGCGCCTGGCTACAGTACCGGTGAAGCCATGGCCGAGGTCGAGCGCATTGCAGGCGAGCTGCCAAG
CGGTATCGGCTTCTCCTGGACCGGCATGTCCTACGAGGAAAAACTCTCCGGCTCGCAGATGCCGGCGCTG
TTCGCCCTCTCGGTGCTGTTCGTGTTCCTGTGCCTGGCGGCCCTGTACGAAAGCTGGTCGATCCCGATCG
CTGTGGTGCTGGTAGTACCGCTGGGTATCATCGGTGCGCTGATCGCCACCAGCCTGCGCGGCCTGTCCAA
CGACGTGTACTTCCTGGTTGGCCTGTTGACCACCATCGGTCTTGCGGCGAAAAACGCCATTCTGATCGTG
GAATTCGCCAAGGAGCTGCACGAACAAGGCCGCAGCCTGTACGACGCAGCGATCGAGGCGTGCCGCATGC
GTCTGCGCCCGATCATCATGACCTCGCTGGCGTTCATCCTGGGCGTGGTACCGTTGACCATCGCCAGCGG
CGCCGGCGCCGGCAGCCAGCACGCCATCGGTACTGGCGTGATCGGCGGCATGATCAGTGCGACCGTGCTG
GCTATCTTCTGGGTACCACTGTTCTTCGTCGCAGTGTCGTCGCTGTTCGGCAGCAAAGAGCCGGAAAAAG
ACGTCACCCCTGAAAATCCACGTTATGAGGCTGGGCAATGACCAAGTCTTTGTTGTCCCTGGCGGTAACC
GCTTTCATTCTTGGCGGCTGCTCGCTGATCCCTGACTACCAGACCCCGGAGGCGCCGGTGGCTGCGCAGT
GGCCGCAAGGCCCTGCTTACTCGCCGACGCAATCGGCGGATGTTGCCGCTGCTGAACAGGGCTGGCGCCA
GTTCTTCCACGACCCGGCGCTGCAACAGCTGATCCAGACCTCGCTGGTCAATAACCGCGACCTGCGCGTC
GCGGCGTTGAACCTCGACGCCTACCGTGCGCAATACCGCATTCAGCGCGCCGACCTGTTCCCGGCGGTTT
CGGCCACCGGCAGCGGCAGCCGCCAGCGTGTCCCGGCGAACATGTCGCAAACGGGCGAATCTGGCATCAC
CAGCCAGTACTCGGCCACCTTGGGCGTCAGCGCCTACGAGCTGGACCTGTTCGGCCGCGTGCGCAGCCTG
ACCGAGCAGGCCCTGGAAACCTACCTCTCCAGCGAGCAGGCGCGTCGTTCCACGCAAATCGCCCTGGTAG
CCAGCGTGGCCAACGCCTACTACACCTGGCAGGCCGACCAGGCCCTGTTCAAGCTGACCGAAGAAACGCT
GAAGACCTACGAGGAAAGCTACAACCTCACCCGTCGCAGCAACGAAGTCGGCGTGGCCTCGGCCCTGGAC
GTCAGCCAGGCGCGTACCGCCGTGGAAGGCGCCAGGGTCAAGTACTCGCAGTACCAGCGCCTGGTCGCCC
AGGACGTCAACAGCCTGACCGTGCTGCTGGGCACCGGCATTCCTGCCGACCTGGCCAAGCCGCTGGAGCT
TGATGCCGACCAACTGGCCGAAGTACCGGCCGGCCTGCCATCGGATATTCTTCAGCGTCGCCCGGACATT
CAGGAAGCCGAGCACCTGCTCAAGGCTGCCAACGCCAACATTGGTGCAGCCCGCGCAGCGTTCTTCCCGA
GCATCAGCCTGACCGCGAACGCCGGCAGCCTGAGCCCCGACATGGGCCACCTGTTCTCGGGCGGCCAGGG
CACCTGGCTGTTCCAGCCGCAGATCAACCTGCCGATCTTCAACGCCGGCAGCCTCAAAGCCAGCCTGGAC
TACTCGAAAATCCAGAAGGACATCAACGTCGCCAAGTACGAAAAAACCATCCAGACGGCCTTCCAGGAAG
TCTCCGATGGCCTGGCGGCACGCAAGACCTTCGAAGAGCAGTTGCAGGCCCAGCGCGACCTGGTGCAGGC
GAACCAGGACTACTACCGCTTGGCCGAACGCCGTTACCGCATCGGGATTGACAGCAACCTGACCTTCCTC
GATGCCCAACGCAACCTGTTCAGTGCCCAGCAAGCGCTGATCGGAGACCGCCTGTCGCAGCTGACCAGCG
AGGTCAACCTGTACAAGGCGCTTGGCGGTGGCTGGTACGAGCAGACCGGGCAGGCCAACCAGCAGGCATC
GGTGGAAACACCGAAAGGCCATCATCACCATCACCACTGAGGATCCAAACTCGAGTAAGGATCTCCAGGC
ATCAAATAAAACGAAAGGCTCAGTCGAAAGACTGGGCCTTTCGTTTTATCTGTTGTTTGTCGGTGAACGC
TCTCTACTAGAGTCACACTGGCTCACCTTCGGGTGGGCCTTTCTGCGTTTATACCTAGGGATATATTCCG
CTTCCTCGCTCACTGACTCGCTACGCTCGGTCGTTCGACTGCGGCGAGCGGAAATGGCTTACGAACGGGG
CGGAGATTTCCTGGAAGATGCCAGGAAGATACTTAACAGGGAAGTGAGAGGGCCGCGGCAAAGCCGTTTT
TCCATAGGCTCCGCCCCCCTGACAAGCATCACGAAATCTGACGCTCAAATCAGTGGTGGCGAAACCCGAC
AGGACTATAAAGATACCAGGCGTTTCCCCCTGGCGGCTCCCTCGTGCGCTCTCCTGTTCCTGCCTTTCGG
TTTACCGGTGTCATTCCGCTGTTATGGCCGCGTTTGTCTCATTCCACGCCTGACACTCAGTTCCGGGTAG
GCAGTTCGCTCCAAGCTGGACTGTATGCACGAACCCCCCGTTCAGTCCGACCGCTGCGCCTTATCCGGTA
ACTATCGTCTTGAGTCCAACCCGGAAAGACATGCAAAAGCACCACTGGCAGCAGCCACTGGTAATTGATT
TAGAGGAGTTAGTCTTGAAGTCATGCGCCGGTTAAGGCTAAACTGAAAGGACAAGTTTTGGTGACTGCGC
TCCTCCAAGCCAGTTACCTCGGTTCAAAGAGTTGGTAGCTCAGAGAACCTTCGAAAAACCGCCCTGCAAG
GCGGTTTTTTCGTTTTCAGAGCAAGAGATTACGCGCAGACCAAAACGATCTCAAGAAGATCATCTTATTA
ATCAGATAAAATATTTCTAGATTTCAGTGCAATTTATCTCTTCAAATGTAGCACCTGAAGTCAGCCCCAT
ACGATATAAGTTGTTACTAGTGCTTGGATTCTCACCAATAAAAAACGCCCGGCGGCAACCGAGCGTTCTG
AACAAATCCAGATGGAGTTCTGAGGTCATTACTGGATCTATCAACAGGAGTCCAAGCGAGCTCTCGAACC
CCAGAGTCCCGCTCAGAAGAACTCGTCAAGAAGGCGATAGAAGGCGATGCGCTGCGAATCGGGAGCGGCG
ATACCGTAAAGCACGAGGAAGCGGTCAGCCCATTCGCCGCCAAGCTCTTCAGCAATATCACGGGTAGCCA
ACGCTATGTCCTGATAGCGGTCCGCCACACCCAGCCGGCCACAGTCGATGAATCCAGAAAAGCGGCCATT
TTCCACCATGATATTCGGCAAGCAGGCATCGCCATGGGTCACGACGAGATCCTCGCCGTCGGGCATGCGC
GCCTTGAGCCTGGCGAACAGTTCGGCTGGCGCGAGCCCCTGATGCTCTTCGTCCAGATCATCCTGATCGA
CAAGACCGGCTTCCATCCGAGTACGTGCTCGCTCGATGCGATGTTTCGCTTGGTGGTCGAATGGGCAGGT
AGCCGGATCAAGCGTATGCAGCCGCCGCATTGCATCAGCCATGATGGATACTTTCTCGGCAGGAGCAAGG
TGAGATGACAGGAGATCCTGCCCCGGCACTTCGCCCAATAGCAGCCAGTCCCTTCCCGCTTCAGTGACAA
CGTCGAGCACAGCTGCGCAAGGAACGCCCGTCGTGGCCAGCCACGATAGCCGCGCTGCCTCGTCCTGCAG
TTCATTCAGGGCACCGGACAGGTCGGTCTTGACAAAAAGAACCGGGCGCCCCTGCGCTGACAGCCGGAAC
ACGGCGGCATCAGAGCAGCCGATTGTCTGTTGTGCCCAGTCATAGCCGAATAGCCTCTCCACCCAAGCGG
CCGGAGAACCTGCGTGCAATCCATCTTGTTCAATCATGCGAAACGATCCTCATCCTGTCTCTTGATCAGA
TCATGATCCCCTGCGCCATCAGATCCTTGGCGGCAAGAAAGCCATCCAGTTTACTTTGCAGGGCTTCCCA
ACCTTACCAGAGGGCGCCCCAGCTGGCAATTCCGACGTCGGTGCCTAATGAGTGAGCTAACTTACATTAA
TTGCGTTGCGCTCACTGCCCGCTTTCCAGTCGGGAAACCTGTCGTGCCAGCTGCATTAATGAATCGGCCA
ACGCGCGGGGAGAGGCGGTTTGCGTATTGGGCGCCAGGGTGGTTTTTCTTTTCACCAGTGAGACGGGCAA
CAGCTGATTGCCCTTCACCGCCTGGCCCTGAGAGAGTTGCAGCAAGCGGTCCACGCTGGTTTGCCCCAGC
AGGCGAAAATCCTGTTTGATGGTGGTTAACGGCGGGATATAACATGAGCTGTCTTCGGTATCGTCGTATC
CCACTACCGAGATGTCCGCACCAACGCGCAGCCCGGACTCGGTAATGGCGCGCATTGCGCCCAGCGCCAT
CTGATCGTTGGCAACCAGCATCGCAGTGGGAACGATGCCCTCATTCAGCATTTGCATGGTTTGTTGAAAA
CCGGACATGGCACTCCAGTCGCCTTCCCGTTCCGCTATCGGCTGAATTTGATTGCGAGTGAGATATTTAT
GCCAGCCAGCCAGACGCAGACGCGCCGAGACAGAACTTAATGGGCCCGCTAACAGCGCGATTTGCTGGTG
ACCCAATGCGACCAGATGCTCCACGCCCAGTCGCGTACCGTCTTCATGGGAGAAAATAATACTGTTGATG
GGTGTCTGGTCAGAGACATCAAGAAATAACGCCGGAACATTAGTGCAGGCAGCTTCCACAGCAATGGCAT
CCTGGTCATCCAGCGGATAGTTAATGATCAGCCCACTGACGCGTTGCGCGAGAAGATTGTGCACCGCCGC
TTTACAGGCTTCGACGCCGCTTCGTTCTACCATCGACACCACCACGCTGGCACCCAGTTGATCGGCGCGA
GATTTAATCGCCGCGACAATTTGCGACGGCGCGTGCAGGGCCAGACTGGAGGTGGCAACGCCAATCAGCA
ACGACTGTTTGCCCGCCAGTTGTTGTGCCACGCGGTTGGGAATGTAATTCAGCTCCGCCATCGCCGCTTC
CACTTTTTCCCGCGTTTTCGCAGAAACGTGGCTGGCCTGGTTCACCACGCGGGAAACGGTCTGATAAGAG
ACACCGGCATACTCTGCGACATCGTATAACGTTACTGGTTTCACATTCACCACCCTGAATTGACTCTCTT
CCGGGCGCTATCATGCCATACCGCGAAAGGTTTTGCGCCATTCGATGGTGTCCGGGATCTCGACGCTCTC
CCTTATGCGACTCCTGCATTAGGAAGCAGCCCAGTAGTAGGTTGAGGCCGTTGAGCACCGCCGCCGCAAG
GAATGGTGCATGCAAGGAGATGGCGCCCAACAGTCCCCCGGCCACGGGGCCTGCCACCATACCCACGCCG
AAACAAGCGCTCATGAGCCCGAAGTGGCGAGCCCGATCTTCCCCATCGGTGATGTCGGCGATATAGGCGC
CAGCAACCGCACCTGTGGCGCCGGTGATGCCGGCCACGATGCGTCCGGCGTAGAGGATCGAGATCGTTTA
GGCACCCCAGGCTTTACACTTTATGCTTCCGGCTCGTATAATGTGTGGAATTGTGAGCGGATAACAATTT
CAGAATTCAAAAGATCTTTTAAGAAGGAGATATACAT
