>Addgene plasmid #45403 | pBbA5k-EPL11 | addgene partial sequence | sequence record 65996 | pBbA5c-3 5'-CGTTTTATTTGATGCCTGG-3'
GGTGATGGTGATGATGGCCTTTCGGTGTTTCCACCGATGCCTGCTGGTTGGCCTGCCCGGTCTGCTCGTA
CCAGCCACCGCCAAGCGCCTTGTACAGGTTGACCTCGCTGGTCAGCTGCGACAGGCGGTCTCCGATCAGC
GCTTGCTGGGCACTGAACAGGTTGCGTTGGGCATCGAGGAAGGTCAGGTTGCTGTCAATCCCGATGCGGT
AACGGCGTTCGGCCAAGCGGTAGTAGTCCTGGTTCGCCTGCACCAGGTCGCGCTGGGCCTGCAACTGCTC
TTCGAAGGTCTTGCGTGCCGCCAGGCCATCGGAGACTTCCTGGAAGGCCGTCTGGATGGTTTTTTCGTAC
TTGGCGACGTTGATGTCCTTCTGGATTTTCGAGTAGTCCAGGCTGGCTTTGAGGCTGCCGGCGTTGAAGA
TCGGCAGGTTGATCTGCGGCTGGAACAGCCAGGTGCCCTGGCCGCCCGAGAACAGGTGGCCCATGTCGGG
GCTCAGGCTGCCGGCGTTCGCGGTCAGGCTGATGCTCGGGAAGAACGCTGCGCGGGCTGCACCAATGTTG
GCGTTGGCAGCCTTGAGCAGGTGCTCGGCTTCCTGAATGTCCGGGCGACGCTGAAGAATATCCGATGGCA
GGCCGGCCGGTACTTCGGCCAGTTGGTCGGCATCAAGCTCCAGCGGCTTGGCCAGGTCGGCAGGAATGCC
GGTGCCCAGCAGCACGGTCAGGCTGTTGACGTCCTGGGCGACCAGGCGCTGGTACTGCGAGTACTTGACC
CTGGCGC
